Addgene plasmid #208028: pcDNA-R-diLACCO1
Purpose: Control biosensor for intracellular L-lactate
Depositing lab: Robert Campbell. Depositing organization: The University of Tokyo. Publication: Lactate biosensors for spectrally and spatially multiplexed fluorescence imaging. Nasu Y, Aggarwal A, Le GNT, Vo CT, Kambe Y, Wang X, Beinlich FRM, Lee AB, Ram TR, Wang F, Gorzo KA, Kamijo Y, Boisvert M, Nishinami S, Kawamura G, Ozawa T, Toda H, Gordon GR, Ge S, Hirase H, Nedergaard M, Paquet ME, Drobizhev M, Podgorski K, Campbell RE. Nat Commun. 2023 Oct 27;14(1):6598. doi: 10.1038/s41467-023-42230-5. PubMed 37891202.
Backbone
  Vector backbone: pcDNA3
  Vector type: Mammalian Expression
Growth in bacteria
  Bacterial resistance: Ampicillin, 100 μg/mL
  Growth temperature: 37°C
  Growth strain: DH5alpha
  Copy number: High Copy
Gene/Insert
  Gene/Insert name: R-diLACCO1
  Species: Synthetic
  Cloning method: Restriction Enzyme; 5′ cloning site XhoI (unknown if destroyed); 3′ cloning site HindIII (unknown if destroyed)
Terms and licenses: Academic/Nonprofit Terms; Industry Terms: Not Available to Industry
Depositor comments: Please visit https://doi.org/10.1101/2022.12.27.522013 for bioRxiv preprint.
How to cite: pcDNA-R-diLACCO1 was a gift from Robert Campbell (Addgene plasmid # 208028 ; http://n2t.net/addgene:208028 ; RRID:Addgene_208028)
