[The description below was written by a language model from this plasmid's Addgene catalogue record and pLannotate feature annotations shown in this document.]
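Description:
pcDNA-R-diLACCO1 is a mammalian expression plasmid built on the pcDNA3 backbone (6,631 nt in the sequenced record) that carries R-diLACCO1, a synthetic, genetically encoded protein catalogued as a control biosensor for intracellular L-lactate. It is maintained in E. coli as a high-copy plasmid through a ColE1/pUC-type origin and selected with ampicillin via the β-lactamase gene. An f1 origin is also present, along with small lac promoter/operator remnants and other short backbone fragments that have no evident role in the design. For mammalian cells, an SV40 early promoter drives a neomycin phosphotransferase gene terminated by an SV40 polyadenylation signal, which would allow G418 selection of stable transfectants.

The insert was cloned between XhoI and HindIII sites, downstream of the human CMV immediate early enhancer and promoter and upstream of the bovine growth hormone polyadenylation signal, giving strong constitutive expression after transfection. A T7 promoter sits just ahead of the coding region. The automated annotation labels only part of the open reading frame, as a fragment resembling HyPerRed. This most likely reflects a shared red fluorescent protein module rather than any peroxide-sensing function, and the remainder of the insert, presumably the lactate-binding portion, is unannotated. The short hit called as a truncated HIV-1 LTR next to the CMV promoter is likewise probably an annotation artefact, as this is not a lentiviral vector.

The record does not describe how this control differs from a functional sensor. Its stated purpose suggests use alongside a red intracellular lactate indicator in fluorescence imaging, to distinguish genuine lactate responses from unrelated signal changes.
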