Features (pLannotate 1.2.2; 20 found; start..end, strand, type, name):
    110..489     +  enhancer       CMV enhancer: human cytomegalovirus immediate early enhancer
    490..693     +  promoter       CMV promoter: human cytomegalovirus (CMV) immediate early promoter
    689..722     +  LTR            5' LTR (truncated) (fragment): truncated 5' long terminal repeat (LTR) from HIV-1
    738..756     +  promoter       T7 promoter: promoter for bacteriophage T7 RNA polymerase
   1134..1856    +  CDS            HyPerRed (fragment): red fluorescent genetically encoded indicator for H2O2 ()
   2103..2327    +  polyA_signal   bGH poly(A) signal: bovine growth hormone polyadenylation signal
   2331..2352    +  promoter       SV40 promoter (fragment): SV40 enhancer and early promoter
   2373..2801    +  rep_origin     f1 ori (sequence partly withheld): f1 bacteriophage origin of replication; arrow indicates direction of (+) strand synthesis
   2815..3144    +  promoter       SV40 promoter: SV40 enhancer and early promoter
   3211..4002    +  CDS            neo: KKA2_KLEPN - Also known as kan, nptII. Experimental evidence at protein level: Swiss-Prot protein existence level 1. Resistance to kanamycin, neomycin, paromomycin, ribostamycin, butirosin and gentamicin B. From Klebsiella pneumoniae.
   4026..4184    +  CDS            ble (fragment): BLE_KLEPN - Experimental evidence at protein level: Swiss-Prot protein existence level 1. Binding protein with a strong affinity to the bleomycin family of antibiotics. Binds to CL990; an antimitotic-antibiotic compound. From Klebsiella pneumoniae.
   4179..4300    +  polyA_signal   SV40 poly(A) signal: SV40 polyadenylation signal
   4373..4389    -  protein_bind   lac operator: The lac repressor binds to the lac operator to inhibit transcription in E. coli. This inhibition can be relieved by adding lactose or isopropyl-β-D-thiogalactopyranoside (IPTG). lac repressor encoded by lacI
   4397..4427    -  promoter       lac promoter: promoter for the E. coli lac operon
   4442..4463    -  protein_bind   CAP binding site: CAP binding activates transcription in the presence of cAMP. E. coli catabolite activator protein
   4476..4568    -  CDS            lacI (fragment): lac repressor; lacI; The lac repressor binds to the lac operator to inhibit transcription in E. coli. This inhibition can be relieved by adding lactose or isopropyl-β-D-thiogalactopyranoside (IPTG).
   4751..5339    -  rep_origin     ori: high-copy-number ColE1/pMB1/pBR322/pUC origin of replication
   5510..6370    -  CDS            AmpR: β-lactamase; bla; confers resistance to ampicillin, carbenicillin, and related antibiotics
   6371..6475    -  promoter       AmpR promoter: bla
   6534..6586    -  misc_feature   bom (fragment): basis of mobility region from pBR322
>Addgene plasmid #208028 | pcDNA-R-diLACCO1 | addgene full sequence | sequence record 408939 | Addgene NGS Result
AAAATTTAAGCTACAACAAGGCAAGGCTTGACCGACAATTGCATGAAGAATCTGCTTAGGGTTAGGCGTT
TTGCGCTGCTTCGCGATGTACGGGCCAGATATACGCGTTGACATTGATTATTGACTAGTTATTAATAGTA
ATCAATTACGGGGTCATTAGTTCATAGCCCATATATGGAGTTCCGCGTTACATAACTTACGGTAAATGGC
CCGCCTGGCTGACCGCCCAACGACCCCCGCCCATTGACGTCAATAATGACGTATGTTCCCATAGTAACGC
CAATAGGGACTTTCCATTGACGTCAATGGGTGGAGTATTTACGGTAAACTGCCCACTTGGCAGTACATCA
AGTGTATCATATGCCAAGTACGCCCCCTATTGACGTCAATGACGGTAAATGGCCCGCCTGGCATTATGCC
CAGTACATGACCTTATGGGACTTTCCTACTTGGCAGTACATCTACGTATTAGTCATCGCTATTACCATGG
TGATGCGGTTTTGGCAGTACATCAATGGGCGTGGATAGCGGTTTGACTCACGGGGATTTCCAAGTCTCCA
CCCCATTGACGTCAATGGGAGTTTGTTTTGGCACCAAAATCAACGGGACTTTCCAAAATGTCGTAACAAC
TCCGCCCCATTGACGCAAATGGGCGGTAGGCGTGTACGGTGGGAGGTCTATATAAGCAGAGCTCTCTGGC
TAACTAGAGAACCCACTGCTTACTGGCTTATCGAAATTAATACGACTCACTATAGGGAGACCCAAGCTGG
CTAGCGTGCCGCCACCATGGCCTCGAGAATGGTACAAAACATAGTCCAGCCGTTGAAGACCCTCATGGGA
GACGACCCTGATTATTCATTTGATATTCTGGAGGCGCGGTACGCGATAGAAGCGTCTACTGCCTGGTACG
CAGCACTGCGAGCTACACCCGGGGACAAAGAGAAAATTCAACAGTGCTTCGAGGCTACACGGTCCGAAGA
TCCCGATATAGCTTCCCAAGCAAACGTAAGGTTCCACCTGGCGATTGCTGAAGCAAGCCATAACATAGTA
CTGCTACAGACGATGCGAGGCTTTTTTGATGTTTTGCAGTCTTCAGTCAAGCACAGTCGACAGCGGATGT
ACTTGGATTGGGCTTCCGAGCGGATGTTCCCCGAGGACGGCGCCCTGAGGAGCGTGATCAAGAAGGGGCT
GAGGCTGAAGGACGGCGGCCACTACGCCGCCGAGGTCAAGACCACCTACAAGGCCAAGAAGCCCGTGCAG
CTGCCCGGCGCCTACGTCGTCGACATCAAGTTGGACATCGTGTCCCACAACGAGGACTACACTATCGTGG
AACAGTGCGAACGCGCCGAGGGCCGCCACTCCACCGGCGGCGTGGACGAGCTGTACAAGGGAGGTACAGG
CGGGAGTCTGGTGAGCAAGGGCGAGGAGGATGACATGGCCATCGTCAAGGAGTTCATGCGCTACAAGGTG
CACATGGAGGGCTCCGTAAACGGCCACGAGTTCGAGATCGAGGGCGAGGGCGAGGGCCGCCCCTACGAGG
CCTTTCAGACCGCTAAGCTGAAGGTGACCAAGGGTGGCCCCCTGCCCTTCGCCTGGGACATCCTATCCCC
TCAGTTCATGTACGGCTCCAAGGCCTACATTAAGCACCCAGCCGATATCCCCGACTACTTCAAGCTGTCC
TTCCCCGAGGGCTTCAGGTGGGAGCGCGTGATGTACTTCGAGGACGGCGGCATTATTCACGTTAACCAGG
ACTCCTCCCTGCAGGACGGCGTATTTATCTACAAGGTGAAGCTGCGCGGCACCAACTTCCCCCCCGACGG
CCCCGTAATGCAGAAGAAGACCATGGGCTGGGAGGCGAGGCCGCCGGTCTACGGTCAACTCACAGAACAG
CATCAGGCAGTTATAGACGCCATCTTTGCCGGCGATGCGGACGGTGCTAGAAAAGCTATGATGGCTCATC
TGAGCTTCGTCCATTCGACTATGCAACGCTTCGATGGAGATCAGGCCCGACACGCACGCATTTCCAGACT
GCCTGGAGAGCATAATGAGCACTCTCGGGAAAAGAAAGCATGAAAGCTTGGTAAACCGCTGATCAGCCTC
GACTGTGCCTTCTAGTTGCCAGCCATCTGTTGTTTGCCCCTCCCCCGTGCCTTCCTTGACCCTGGAAGGT
GCCACTCCCACTGTCCTTTCCTAATAAAATGAGGAAATTGCATCGCATTGTCTGAGTAGGTGTCATTCTA
TTCTGGGGGGTGGGGTGGGGCAGGACAGCAAGGGGGAGGATTGGGAAGACAATAGCAGGCATGCTGGGGA
TGCGGTGGGCTCTATGGCTTCTGAGGCGGAAAGAACCAGCTGGGGCTCTAGGGGGTATCCCC
[52 nt withheld, positions 2373-2424]
T
[71 nt withheld, positions 2426-2496]
C
[91 nt withheld, positions 2498-2588]
A
[49 nt withheld, positions 2590-2638]
CCTTTGACGTTGGAGTCCACGTTCTTT
[37 nt withheld, positions 2666-2702]
ACCCTATCTCGGTCTATTCTTTTGATTTATAAGGGATTTTGCCGATTTCGGCCTATTGGTTAAAAAATGA
GCTGATTTAACAAAAATTTAACGCGAATTAATTCTGTGGAATGTGTGTCAGTTAGGGTGTGGAAAGTCCC
CAGGCTCCCCAGCAGGCAGAAGTATGCAAAGCATGCATCTCAATTAGTCAGCAACCAGGTGTGGAAAGTC
CCCAGGCTCCCCAGCAGGCAGAAGTATGCAAAGCATGCATCTCAATTAGTCAGCAACCATAGTCCCGCCC
CTAACTCCGCCCATCCCGCCCCTAACTCCGCCCAGTTCCGCCCATTCTCCGCCCCATGGCTGACTAATTT
TTTTTATTTATGCAGAGGCCGAGGCCGCCTCTGCCTCTGAGCTATTCCAGAAGTAGTGAGGAGGCTTTTT
TGGAGGCCTAGGCTTTTGCAAAAAGCTCCCGGGAGCTTGTATATCCATTTTCGGATCTGATCAAGAGACA
GGATGAGGATCGTTTCGCATGATTGAACAAGATGGATTGCACGCAGGTTCTCCGGCCGCTTGGGTGGAGA
GGCTATTCGGCTATGACTGGGCACAACAGACAATCGGCTGCTCTGATGCCGCCGTGTTCCGGCTGTCAGC
GCAGGGGCGCCCGGTTCTTTTTGTCAAGACCGACCTGTCCGGTGCCCTGAATGAACTGCAGGACGAGGCA
GCGCGGCTATCGTGGCTGGCCACGACGGGCGTTCCTTGCGCAGCTGTGCTCGACGTTGTCACTGAAGCGG
GAAGGGACTGGCTGCTATTGGGCGAAGTGCCGGGGCAGGATCTCCTGTCATCTCACCTTGCTCCTGCCGA
GAAAGTATCCATCATGGCTGATGCAATGCGGCGGCTGCATACGCTTGATCCGGCTACCTGCCCATTCGAC
CACCAAGCGAAACATCGCATCGAGCGAGCACGTACTCGGATGGAAGCCGGTCTTGTCGATCAGGATGATC
TGGACGAAGAGCATCAGGGGCTCGCGCCAGCCGAACTGTTCGCCAGGCTCAAGGCGCGCATGCCCGACGG
CGAGGATCTCGTCGTGACCCATGGCGATGCCTGCTTGCCGAATATCATGGTGGAAAATGGCCGCTTTTCT
GGATTCATCGACTGTGGCCGGCTGGGTGTGGCGGACCGCTATCAGGACATAGCGTTGGCTACCCGTGATA
TTGCTGAAGAGCTTGGCGGCGAATGGGCTGACCGCTTCCTCGTGCTTTACGGTATCGCCGCTCCCGATTC
GCAGCGCATCGCCTTCTATCGCCTTCTTGACGAGTTCTTCTGAGCGGGACTCTGGGGTTCGAAATGACCG
ACCAAGCGACGCCCAACCTGCCATCACGAGATTTCGATTCCACCGCCGCCTTCTATGAAAGGTTGGGCTT
CGGAATCGTTTTCCGGGACGCCGGCTGGATGATCCTCCAGCGCGGGGATCTCATGCTGGAGTTCTTCGCC
CACCCCAACTTGTTTATTGCAGCTTATAATGGTTACAAATAAAGCAATAGCATCACAAATTTCACAAATA
AAGCATTTTTTTCACTGCATTCTAGTTGTGGTTTGTCCAAACTCATCAATGTATCTTATCATGTCTGTAT
ACCGTCGACCTCTAGCTAGAGCTTGGCGTAATCATGGTCATAGCTGTTTCCTGTGTGAAATTGTTATCCG
CTCACAATTCCACACAACATACGAGCCGGAAGCATAAAGTGTAAAGCCTGGGGTGCCTAATGAGTGAGCT
AACTCACATTAATTGCGTTGCGCTCACTGCCCGCTTTCCAGTCGGGAAACCTGTCGTGCCAGCTGCATTA
ATGAATCGGCCAACGCGCGGGGAGAGGCGGTTTGCGTATTGGGCGCTCTTCCGCTTCCTCGCTCACTGAC
TCGCTGCGCTCGGTCGTTCGGCTGCGGCGAGCGGTATCAGCTCACTCAAAGGCGGTAATACGGTTATCCA
CAGAATCAGGGGATAACGCAGGAAAGAACATGTGAGCAAAAGGCCAGCAAAAGGCCAGGAACCGTAAAAA
GGCCGCGTTGCTGGCGTTTTTCCATAGGCTCCGCCCCCCTGACGAGCATCACAAAAATCGACGCTCAAGT
CAGAGGTGGCGAAACCCGACAGGACTATAAAGATACCAGGCGTTTCCCCCTGGAAGCTCCCTCGTGCGCT
CTCCTGTTCCGACCCTGCCGCTTACCGGATACCTGTCCGCCTTTCTCCCTTCGGGAAGCGTGGCGCTTTC
TCATAGCTCACGCTATAGGTATCTCAGTTCGGTGTAGGTCGTTCGCTCCAAGCTGGGCTGTGTGCACGAA
CCCCCCGTTCAGCCCGACCGCTGCGCCTTATCCGGTAACTATCGTCTTGAGTCCAACCCGGTAAGACACG
ACTTATCGCCACTGGCAGCAGCCACTGGTAACAGGATTAGCAGAGCGAGGTATGTAGGCGGTGCTACAGA
GTTCTTGAAGTGGTGGCCTAACTACGGCTACACTAGAAGAACAGTATTTGGTATCTGCGCTCTGCTGAAG
CCAGTTACCTTCGGAAAAAGAGTTGGTAGCTCTTGATCCGGCAAACAAACCACCGCTGGTAGCGGTGGTT
TTTTTGTTTGCAAGCAGCAGATTACGCGCAGAAAAAAAGGATCTCAAGAAGATCCTTTGATCTTTTCTAC
GGGGTCTGACGCTCAGTGGAACGAAAACTCACGTTAAGGGATTTTGGTCATGAGATTATCAAAAAGGATC
TTCACCTAGATCCTTTTAAATTAAAAATGAAGTTTTAAATCAATCTAAAGTATATATGAGTAAACTTGGT
CTGACAGTTACCAATGCTTAATCAGTGAGGCACCTATCTCAGCGATCTGTCTATTTCGTTCATCCATAGT
TGCCTGACTCCCCGTCGTGTAGATAACTACGATACGGGAGGGCTTACCATCTGGCCCCAGTGCTGCAATG
ATACCGCGAGACCCACGCTCACCGGCTCCAGATTTATCAGCAATAAACCAGCCAGCCGGAAGGGCCGAGC
GCAGAAGTGGTCCTGCAACTTTATCCGCCTCCATCCAGTCTATTAATTGTTGCCGGGAAGCTAGAGTAAG
TAGTTCGCCAGTTAATAGTTTGCGCAACGTTGTTGCCATTGCTACAGGCATCGTGGTGTCACGCTCGTCG
TTTGGTATGGCTTCATTCAGCTCCGGTTCCCAACGATCAAGGCGAGTTACATGATCCCCCATGTTGTGCA
AAAAAGCGGTTAGCTCCTTCGGTCCTCCGATCGTTGTCAGAAGTAAGTTGGCCGCAGTGTTATCACTCAT
GGTTATGGCAGCACTGCATAATTCTCTTACTGTCATGCCATCCGTAAGATGCTTTTCTGTGACTGGTGAG
TACTCAACCAAGTCATTCTGAGAATAGTGTATGCGGCGACCGAGTTGCTCTTGCCCGGCGTCAATACGGG
ATAATACCGCGCCACATAGCAGAACTTTAAAAGTGCTCATCATTGGAAAACGTTCTTCGGGGCGAAAACT
CTCAAGGATCTTACCGCTGTTGAGATCCAGTTCGATGTAACCCACTCGTGCACCCAACTGATCTTCAGCA
TCTTTTACTTTCACCAGCGTTTCTGGGTGAGCAAAAACAGGAAGGCAAAATGCCGCAAAAAAGGGAATAA
GGGCGACACGGAAATGTTGAATACTCATACTCTTCCTTTTTCAATATTATTGAAGCATTTATCAGGGTTA
TTGTCTCATGAGCGGATACATATTTGAATGTATTTAGAAAAATAAACAAATAGGGGTTCCGCGCACATTT
CCCCGAAAAGTGCCACCTGACGTCGACGGATCGGGAGATCACCCGATCCCCTATGGTGCACTCTCAGTAC
AATCTGCTCTGATGCCGCATAGTTAAGCCAGTATCTGCTCCCTGCTTGTGTGTTGGAGGTCGCTGAGTAG
TGCGCGAGC
